Addgene plasmid #12378: pFS118
Depositing lab: Nick Rhind. Depositing organization: University of Massachusetts, Worcester. Publication: In vivo labeling of fission yeast DNA with thymidine and thymidine analogs. Sivakumar S, Porter-Goff M, Patel PK, Benoit K, Rhind N. Methods. 2004 Jul . 33(3):213-9. 10.1016/j.ymeth.2003.11.016 PubMed 15157888.
Backbone
  Vector backbone: pLIT28
  Backbone manufacturer: NEB
  Backbone size w/o insert (bp): 2823
  Vector type: Yeast Expression
  Selectable markers: ura4
Growth in bacteria
  Bacterial resistance: Ampicillin, 100 μg/mL
  Growth temperature: 37°C
  Growth strain: DH5alpha
  Copy number: High Copy
Gene/Insert
  Gene/Insert name: ura4, thymidine kinase
  Species: S. pombe (fission yeast); Herpes virus
  Insert size (bp): 3750
  GenBank ID: CAA20910 X03764
  Cloning method: Restriction Enzyme; 5′ cloning site EcoRV (destroyed during cloning); 3′ cloning site AvrII (not destroyed)
  Sequencing primers: 5′ T7; 3′ T7
Resource information
  A portion of this plasmid was derived from a plasmid made by: Paul Russell, TSRI Janet Leatherwood, SUNY Stonybrook
Terms and licenses: Academic/Nonprofit Terms; Industry Terms: Not Available to Industry
How to cite: pFS118 was a gift from Nick Rhind (Addgene plasmid # 12378 ; http://n2t.net/addgene:12378 ; RRID:Addgene_12378)
