[The description below was written by a language model from this plasmid's Addgene catalogue record and pLannotate feature annotations shown in this document.]
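Description:
pFS118 is a fission yeast expression plasmid built on the NEB cloning vector pLIT28, carrying a herpes simplex virus thymidine kinase gene together with the Schizosaccharomyces pombe ura4 marker. In E. coli it is maintained as a high-copy plasmid through a ColE1/pUC-type origin and selected with ampicillin via the bla gene and its promoter. The backbone also contributes an M13 phage origin, which allows single-stranded DNA production, as well as remnants of the lac promoter/operator region and a lacZα fragment interrupted by the insert.

The payload is a roughly 3.75 kb insert placed between the EcoRV (destroyed) and AvrII sites. In the annotated sequence, the HSV-1 thymidine kinase coding sequence lies directly downstream of the S. pombe adh1 promoter, both on the minus strand, an arrangement that should give strong constitutive expression in fission yeast. The ura4 gene, encoding orotidine 5'-phosphate decarboxylase, provides selection by uracil prototrophy in ura4-deficient strains. The feature table additionally identifies an S. pombe ars1 autonomously replicating sequence, which is not mentioned in the catalogue fields and would permit episomal maintenance in yeast. The deposited sequence of 7,282 nt is somewhat larger than the sum of the listed backbone and insert sizes, which may be accounted for by this element.

Fission yeast lacks a thymidine salvage pathway, so expression of thymidine kinase lets cells phosphorylate exogenous thymidine. According to the associated publication, the plasmid is used for in vivo labelling of S. pombe DNA with thymidine and thymidine analogues, for example in studies of DNA replication.
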