Features (pLannotate 1.2.2; 13 found; start..end, strand, type, name):
     38..142     +  promoter       AmpR promoter: bla
    143..1003    +  CDS            AmpR: β-lactamase; bla; confers resistance to ampicillin, carbenicillin, and related antibiotics
   1045..1554    -  rep_origin     M13 ori (sequence partly withheld): M13 bacteriophage origin of replication; arrow indicates direction of (+) strand synthesis
   1665..2253    +  rep_origin     ori: high-copy-number ColE1/pMB1/pBR322/pUC origin of replication
   2314..2335    +  protein_bind   CAP binding site: CAP binding activates transcription in the presence of cAMP. E. coli catabolite activator protein
   2350..2380    +  promoter       lac promoter: promoter for the E. coli lac operon
   2388..2404    +  protein_bind   lac operator: The lac repressor binds to the lac operator to inhibit transcription in E. coli. This inhibition can be relieved by adding lactose or isopropyl-β-D-thiogalactopyranoside (IPTG). lac repressor encoded by lacI
   2542..3669    -  CDS            TK: KITH_HHV1S - Experimental evidence at protein level: Swiss-Prot protein existence level 1. Catalyzes the transfer of the gamma-phospho group of ATP to thymidine to generate dTMP in the salvage pathway of pyrimidine synthesis. The dTMP serves as a substrate for DNA polymerase during viral DNA replication. Allows the virus to be reactivated and to grow in non-proliferative cells lacking a high concentration of phosphorylated nucleic acid precursors. From Human herpesvirus 1 (strain SC16) (HHV-1) (Human herpes simplex virus 1). Used in molecular biology as a selectable marker to identify transfec
   3672..3696    +  misc_feature   MCS (fragment): pUC18/19 multiple cloning site
   3716..4444    -  promoter       adh1 promoter: promoter for the Schizosaccharomyces pombe adh1 gene encoding alcohol dehydrogenase
   4982..5776    +  CDS            S. pombe ura4: orotidine 5'-phosphate decarboxylase, required for uracil biosynthesis; Schizosaccharomyces pombe ura4
   6247..7028    -  rep_origin     ars1: Schizosaccharomyces pombe autonomously replicating sequence ars1
   7083..7236    +  CDS            lacZα (fragment): LacZα fragment of β-galactosidase; lacZ fragment
>Addgene plasmid #12378 | pFS118 | depositor full sequence | sequence record 7287 | Author sequence
GTTAACTACGTCAGGTGGCACTTTTCGGGGAAATGTGCGCGGAACCCCTATTTGTTTATTTTTCTAAATA
CATTCAAATATGTATCCGCTCATGAGACAATAACCCTGATAAATGCTTCAATAATATTGAAAAAGGAAGA
GTATGAGTATTCAACATTTCCGTGTCGCCCTTATTCCCTTTTTTGCGGCATTTTGCCTTCCTGTTTTTGC
TCACCCAGAAACGCTGGTGAAAGTAAAAGATGCTGAAGATCAGTTGGGTGCACGAGTGGGTTACATCGAA
CTGGATCTCAACAGCGGTAAGATCCTTGAGAGTTTTCGCCCCGAAGAACGTTCTCCAATGATGAGCACTT
TTAAAGTTCTGCTATGTGGCGCGGTATTATCCCGTGTTGACGCCGGGCAAGAGCAACTCGGTCGCCGCAT
ACACTATTCTCAGAATGACTTGGTTGAGTACTCACCAGTCACAGAAAAGCATCTTACGGATGGCATGACA
GTAAGAGAATTATGCAGTGCTGCCATAACCATGAGTGATAACACTGCGGCCAACTTACTTCTGACAACGA
TCGGAGGACCGAAGGAGCTAACCGCTTTTTTGCACAACATGGGGGATCATGTAACTCGCCTTGATCGTTG
GGAACCGGAGCTGAATGAAGCCATACCAAACGACGAGCGTGACACCACGATGCCTGTAGCAATGGCAACA
ACGTTGCGCAAACTATTAACTGGCGAACTACTTACTCTAGCTTCCCGGCAACAATTAATAGACTGGATGG
AGGCGGATAAAGTTGCAGGACCACTTCTGCGCTCGGCCCTTCCGGCTGGCTGGTTTATTGCTGATAAATC
TGGAGCCGGTGAGCGTGGGTCTCGCGGTATCATTGCAGCACTGGGGCCAGATGGTAAGCCCTCCCGTATC
GTAGTTATCTACACGACGGGGAGTCAGGCAACTATGGATGAACGAAATAGACAGATCGCTGAGATAGGTG
CCTCACTGATTAAGCATTGGTAACTGTCAGACCAAGTTTACTCATATATACTTTAGATTGATT
[38 nt withheld, positions 1044-1081]
A
[37 nt withheld, positions 1083-1119]
ATTTTGTTAAAATTCGCGTTAAATTTTTGTTAAATCAGCTCATTTTTTAACCAATAGGCCGAAATCGGCA
AAATCCCTTATAAATCAAAAGAATAGCCCGAGATAGGGT
[37 nt withheld, positions 1229-1265]
AAAGAACGTGGACTCCAACGTCAAAGG
[137 nt withheld, positions 1293-1429]
G
[125 nt withheld, positions 1431-1555]
AAAGGATCTAGGTGAAGATCCTTTTTGATAATCTCATGACCAAAATCCCTTAACGTGAGTTTTCGTTCCA
CTGAGCGTCAGACCCCGTAGAAAAGATCAAAGGATCTTCTTGAGATCCTTTTTTTCTGCGCGTAATCTGC
TGCTTGCAAACAAAAAAACCACCGCTACCAGCGGTGGTTTGTTTGCCGGATCAAGAGCTACCAACTCTTT
TTCCGAAGGTAACTGGCTTCAGCAGAGCGCAGATACCAAATACTGTTCTTCTAGTGTAGCCGTAGTTAGG
CCACCACTTCAAGAACTCTGTAGCACCGCCTACATACCTCGCTCTGCTAATCCTGTTACCAGTGGCTGCT
GCCAGTGGCGATAAGTCGTGTCTTACCGGGTTGGACTCAAGACGATAGTTACCGGATAAGGCGCAGCGGT
CGGGCTGAACGGGGGGTTCGTGCACACAGCCCAGCTTGGAGCGAACGACCTACACCGAACTGAGATACCT
ACAGCGTGAGCTATGAGAAAGCGCCACGCTTCCCGAAGGGAGAAAGGCGGACAGGTATCCGGTAAGCGGC
AGGGTCGGAACAGGAGAGCGCACGAGGGAGCTTCCAGGGGGAAACGCCTGGTATCTTTATAGTCCTGTCG
GGTTTCGCCACCTCTGACTTGAGCGTCGATTTTTGTGATGCTCGTCAGGGGGGCGGAGCCTATGGAAAAA
CGCCAGCAACGCGGCCTTTTTACGGTTCCTGGCCTTTTGCTGGCCTTTTGCTCACATGTAATGTGAGTTA
GCTCACTCATTAGGCACCCCAGGCTTTACACTTTATGCTTCCGGCTCGTATGTTGTGTGGAATTGTGAGC
GGATAACAATTTCACACAGGAAACAGCTATGACCATGATTACGCCAAGCTACGTAATACGACTCACTAGT
GGGCAGATCTTCGAATGCATCGCGCGCACCGTACGTCTCGAGGAATTCCTGCAGGATCCGGGGATCCCGT
GTTTCAGTTAGCCTCCCCCATCTCCCGGGCAAACGTGCGCGCCAGGTCGCAGATCGTCGGTATGGAGCCT
GGGGTGGTGACGTGGGTCTGGATCATCCCGGAGGTAAGTTGCAGCAGGGCGTCCCGGCAGCCGGCGGGCG
ATTGGTCGTAATCCAGGATAAAGACGTGCATGGGACGGAGGCGTTTGGCCAAGACGTCCAAGGCCCAGGC
AAACACGTTGTACAGGTCGCCGTTGGGGGCCAGCAACTCGGGGGCCCGAAACAGGGTAAATAACGTGTCC
CCGATATGGGGTCGTGGGCCCGCGTTGCTCTGGGGCTCGGCACCCTGGGGCGGCACGGCCGTCCCCGAAA
GCTGTCCCCAATCCTCCCGCCACGACCCGCCGCCCTGCAGATACCGCACCGTATTGGCAAGCAGCCCGTA
AACGCGGCGAATCGCGGCCAGCATAGCCAGGTCAAGCCGCTCGCCGGGGCGCTGGCGTTTGGCCAGGCGG
TCGATGTGTCTGTCCTCCGGAAGGGCCCCCAACACGATGTTTGTGCCGGGCAAGGTCGGCGGGATGAGGG
CCACGAACGCCAGCACGGCCTGGGGGGTCATGCTGCCCATAAGGTATCGCGCGGCCGGGTAGCACAGGAG
GGCGGCGATGGGATGGCGGTCGAAGATGAGGGTGAGGGCCGGGGGCGGGGCATGTGAACTCCCAGCCTCC
CCCCCGATATGAGGAGCCAGAACGGCGTCGGTCACGGCATAAGGCATGCCCATTGTTATCTGGGCGCTTG
TCATTACCACCGCCGCGTCCCCGGCCGATATCTCACCCTGGTCGAGGCGGTGTTGTGTGGTGTAGATGTT
CGCGATTGTCTCGGAAGCCCCCAGCACCCGCCAGTAAGTCATCGGCTCGGGTACGTAGACGATATCGTCG
CGCGAACCCAGGGCCACCAGCAGTTGCGTGGTGGTGGTTTTCCCCATCCCGTGGGGACCGTCTATATAAA
CCCGCAGTAGCGTGGGCATTTTCTGCTCCGGGCGGACTTCCGTGGCTTCTTGCTGCCGGCGAGGGCGCAA
CGCCGTACGTCGGTTGCTATGGCCGCGAGAACGCGCAGCCTGGTCGAACGCAGACGCGTGCTGATGGCCG
GGGTACGAAGCCATACGGGATCCTCTAGAGTCGACCTGCAGCAATTCTCTTGCTTAAAGAAAAGAAAAGC
GAAGGCACCTGTCCACCACCCACTATTTATACCATGGGAGGCGTCAAACCGAGTTTTTGCGAAAGGATTA
TCGCACCTCTCCCCAAGTAACATCGGCAAAGCAAAAACGGAGCGGAAGACCAATGAGACGCGGAAGGGGA
GCGCCGAATGAGGAAAGCGAGAGAGAAAGAAGTGGATGGAATGATTCCCCGCCAAAGTGGACACATTTCG
GGAATCTTCAGGAAGCATGGATCACCTTATGGACAAGAAGATAATCCGGAAGCCAATAGGAGGGCGACAG
GGGGTCAGCGATAAGCGTCGGAAAAAACTTTATGATATGGTAAATACGTAGGAGGTTACGGTGCAGAGGA
GGGGCCGGTAGCGAGTGATAGCGAGGGAAAGACGATCGCTATCGGGCCGTAAGGAGGAAATGGGAGGTTG
GGGGAAGGATGCGTTGGAATGCGGAGTAGAGAAATTGAAGAGAGAGAGAGGACACACCTAGAGAGAAAGA
AATGGATATAGAGAAAGAGAAAAAATAAGAGGAATACGGATACGATGGAGTGCGTTGAATGAGAGAAAAG
AAAAGAAAAGGAATGATAAGAGAAGGAATGAAAATTGTTTTGTTTTGTTTTCAATTGCTTTCTTTTGTTT
TCTTTGTCTTTGTTCTTCCTTCCCTTGTCCCGATGCTGTTCTTCTCACCAGCTTCCGCATGATAGCCATT
TTCTTAGTTGTTGTAGGGCATGCAAGCTTAGCTACAAATCCCACTGGCTATATGTATGCATTTGTGTTAA
AAAAGTTTGTATAGATTATTTAATCTACTCAGCATTCTTTCTCTAAATAGGAATTTGTTACTTAATGGAG
AAAAAAATGTTTCGATTTACCTAGTGTATTTGTTTGTATACTCACGTTTAATTTCAAACATCCATTCTAT
CTTGTGTAATTTTTGGCATGGTGAAAAAGATAATCAGCCTTATAATCTTTACAAAAGTAAGAAATTCTGT
AAATAAGCCTTAATGCCCTTGCTTTAAATTAAAATGGTTCTTTTTCATGATAATGTTTGCACTTTGTGAA
TATATTTTAGATAGTTCTGTGAGGTATAATTAAGATGTTTTAGAGACTTATACAATTTTGTCTTTATAAA
TTCTTAATTGATTTTACCATCCCAGTTTAACTATGCTTCGTCGGCATCTCTGCACATGTCGTGTTTTCTT
ACCGTATTGTCCTACCAAGAACCTCTTTTTTGCTTGGATCGAAATTAAAGGTTTAAAAGCAAAGTTATGG
ATGCTAGAGTATTTCAAAGCTATTCAGCTAGAGCTGAGGGGATGAAAAATCCCATTGCCAAGGAATTGTT
GGCTTTGATGGAAGAAAAGCAAAGCAACTTGTCAGTCGCGGTCGATTTGACGAAGAAATCCGAAATCTTA
GAATTGGTAGATAAAATTGGACCCTATGTCTGTGTTATCAAGACACATATTGACGTTGTCGAGGATTTCG
ACCAGGATATGGTAGAAAAACTGGTGGCCTTAGGTAAAAAGCATCGTTTTCTTATCTTTGAGGATCGCAA
ATTCGCAGACATTGGAAATACCGTCAAGCTACAATATGCATCTGGTGTGTACAAAATTGCTTCTTGGGCT
CATATCACAAATTGCCATACAGTGCCAGGCGAGGGTATTATACAAGGCCTCAAAGAAGTTGGTTTACCTT
TGGGACGTGGTCTCTTGCTTTTGGCTGAAATGTCTTCCAAAGGCTCTTTGGCTACTGGTTCCTACACAGA
GAAAACCTTAGAATGGTTTGAGAAGCATACCGATTTTTGCTTTGGCTTTATAGCTGGTCGTCGATTTCCT
AACCTTCAAAGCGACTACATAACTATGTCCCCTGGTATCGGCTTGGATGTTAAAGGAGACGGGCTGGGAC
AGCAATATCGTACTCCTGAAGAAGTGATTGTAAACTGCGGTAGCGATATCATCATTGTTGGTCGTGGAGT
CTATGGAGCTGGTCGTAATCCTGTTGTCGAAGCCAAGAGATATAGAGAAGCTGGTTGGAAGGCATATCAG
CAAAGACTTTCTCAGCATTAAAAAAAGACTAATGTAAAATTTTTTTGGTTGGTTATTGAAAAAGTCGATG
CCTTGTTTGCGTTTGTTTTCCTAGGCGTTTTATGTCAGAAGGCATTTAGAATTAGTATACAAGTACTCTT
TGGTAAAATTTTATGTAGCGACTAAAATATTAACTATTATAGATAAACACCTTGGGAATAAAAAGTAATT
TGCTATAGTAATTTATTAAACATGCTCCTACAACATTACCACAATCTTTTCTCTTGGATTGACATTGAAT
AAGAAAAGAGTGAATTTTTTTAGACTTGTAATGATAACTATGTACAAAGCCAATGAAAGATGTATGTAGA
TGAATGTAAAATACCATGTAGACAAACAAGATAAAACTTGGTTATAAACATTGGTGTTGGAACAGAATAA
ATTAGATGTCAAAAAGTTTCGTCAATATCACAAGCTTCCCATGGTGACGTCACCGGTTCTAGATACCTAG
GTAGGCATTTTGTTTAGTTAAAGGTACTTAAGTAATTAGTATAAACGAACCAATTTTATAATCAGGAAGT
TAAGTGAATGGTAGCACATGTCGTAAAAATTGTGAATTTTTATTGAATAATATTTTAAATACAAGCCTTT
CTAGACTAGGTATACTCATAAACATATGAGCAAAAGGATAGAGGAGATTACATTGCATCTTCTACAAATT
TATTTATTGCCCTTTACTGAAAAATTAAATAATGAGTACTAAATGATAAAAAGCGCTCAGTACAAGAAAG
ATTGCAAAAATATTGCATTCTTCATGAATTAAAGTTGCATATAAGGCATATTGAAAGTAATAGTACTAAA
ACAGCAGTTAGCGAAAATTAATAGAATTATATTCGCAAGACAATTGTGACATTAAATTAAAAAATTGTAG
AATTTTTACTATCCTCTTTAACGCCATGAGCCTTTATAAAAAGGTTAAATTAGTTTTAACATTCTTTTTT
TGAGTAAGAGTTTACAATTTATCAAAACCTGTGTTATTATATTCATTAGTTTCAATTTATTAGCATCTAG
AGAAAAATCAATTGGCAGTTACATTGTTGGAATTTATGAAGAAAAAGAATCTACAACGGAGAATAAGTTG
CTGATCGCTTTCCCTAAAATTGTATATTTTGCTGAGCTTATTTTGACATTTCGTTGAAGTTTTCTCTAAT
TCGCATTCATTTTAAGTAAAACAATGAGAAATAAAATTACAAAAAATACAAATTAAAATACAATTTTTAG
CTATAATTATAGACCTAGGTGAGCTCTGGTACCCTCTAGTCAAGGCCTTAAGTGAGTCGTATTACGGACT
GGCCGTCGTTTTACAACGTCGTGACTGGGAAAACCCTGGCGTTACCCAACTTAATCGCCTTGCAGCACAT
CCCCCTTTCGCCAGCTGGCGTAATAGCGAAGAGGCCCGCACCGATCGCCCTTCCCAACAGTTGCGCAGCC
TGAATGGCGAATGGCGCTTCGCTTGGTAATAAAGCCCGCTTCGGCGGGCTTTTTTTT
