>Addgene plasmid #12378 | pFS118 | addgene partial sequence | sequence record 18887 | 12378 with M13rev
ACTCACTAGTGGGCAGATCTTCGAATGCATCGCGCGCACCGTACGTCTCGAGGAATTCCTGCAGGATCCG
GGGATCCCGTGTTTCAGTTAGCCTCCCCCATCTCCCGGGCAAACGTGCGCGCCAGGTCGCAGATCGTCGG
TATGGAGCCTGGGGTGGTGACGTGGGTCTGGACCATCCCGGAGGTAAGTTGCAGCAGGGCGTCCCGGCAG
CCGGCGGGCGATTGGTCGTAATCCAGGATAAAGACGTGCATGGGACGGAGGCGTTTGGCCAAGACGTCCA
AGGCCCAGGCAAACACGTTATACAGGTCGCCGTTGGGGGCCAGCAACTCGGGGGCCCGAAACAGGGTAAA
TAACGTGTCCCCGATATGGGGTCGTGGGCCCGCGTTGCTCTGGGGCTCGGCACCCTGGGGCGGCACGGCC
GTCCCCGAAAGCTGTCCCCAATCCTCCCACCACGACCCGCCGCCCTGCAGATACCGCACCGTATTGGCAA
GCAGCCCGTAAACGCGGCGAATCGCGGCCAGCATAGCCAGGTCAAGCCGCTCGCCGGGGCGCTGGCGTTT
GGCCAGGCGGTCGATGTGTCTGTCCTCCGGAAGGGCCCCCAACACGATGTTTGTGCCGGGCAAGGTCGGC
GGGATGAGGGCCACGAACGCCAGCACGGCCTGGGGGGTCATGCTGCCCATAAGGTATCGCGCGGCCGGGT
AGCACAGGAGGGCGGCGATGGGATGGCGGTCGAAGATGAGGGTGAGGGCCGGGGGCGGGGCATGTGAACT
CCCAGCCTCCNCCCCCGACATGAGGANNN
